Addgene plasmid #238998: pNC-Y
Purpose: Node C carrying sgRNA-1 that can be used for the assembly of pEND-11Y or pEND-ZY
Depositing lab: Javier Santos-Moreno. Depositing organization: Universitat Pompeu Fabra. Publication: Critical Analysis of Preprints and Inquiry-Based Lessons Improve the Synthetic Biology Learning Experience. Nevot G, Guell M, Santos-Moreno J. ACS Synth Biol. 2025 Aug 15;14(8):2878-2884. doi: 10.1021/acssynbio.5c00014. PubMed 40814254.
Backbone
  Vector backbone: pUC
  Vector type: Bacterial Expression, Synthetic Biology
Growth in bacteria
  Bacterial resistance: Spectinomycin, 50 μg/mL
  Growth temperature: 37°C
  Growth strain: DH5alpha
  Copy number: High Copy
Gene/Insert
  Gene/Insert name: sgRNA-1 downstream of a weak constitutive promoter and a binding site for sgRNA-2
  Species: Escherichia coli
  Mutation: WT
  Cloning method: Gibson Cloning
Terms and licenses: Academic/Nonprofit Terms; Industry Terms: Not Available to Industry
How to cite: pNC-Y was a gift from Javier Santos-Moreno (Addgene plasmid # 238998 ; http://n2t.net/addgene:238998 ; RRID:Addgene_238998)
