[The description below was written by a language model from this plasmid's Addgene catalogue record and pLannotate feature annotations shown in this document.]
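Description:
pNC-Y is a small (about 2.8 kb) pUC-based bacterial plasmid for synthetic biology work in Escherichia coli. It serves as a modular "node" part, Node C, of a CRISPR-based gene circuit. It replicates from the high-copy ColE1/pUC origin and is selected with spectinomycin through the aadA (SmR) aminoglycoside adenylyltransferase gene, which the annotation places directly downstream of the AmpR (bla) promoter. A very short tetracycline-resistance fragment is also detected; at about 40 nt it cannot be functional and appears to be a cloning remnant.

According to the record, the payload is sgRNA-1 placed downstream of a weak constitutive promoter and a binding site for sgRNA-2. The feature table is consistent with this. It shows a partial match to the J23119 family of synthetic constitutive promoters, which may reflect a weaker variant of that series. Further downstream is a fragment matching the Streptococcus pyogenes tracrRNA, which would be the Cas9-binding scaffold of the guide RNA. T7, rrnB T1 and rrnB T2 terminators follow and insulate the transcription unit. Because the sgRNA-2 target site sits by the promoter, this layout suggests that sgRNA-1 production can be repressed by a nuclease-dead Cas9 loaded with sgRNA-2, which would make the node a repressible element in a CRISPR interference network. The record does not describe the mechanism explicitly, and no Cas protein is encoded on this plasmid.

The stated purpose is as a building block for assembling the larger circuit plasmids pEND-11Y or pEND-ZY. The associated publication concerns synthetic biology teaching, which suggests the part belongs to an educational toolkit. The insert was introduced by Gibson cloning.
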