Features (pLannotate 1.2.2; 9 found; start..end, strand, type, name):
     97..137     -  CDS            TcR (fragment): tetracycline efflux protein; tet; confers resistance to tetracycline
    245..273     +  promoter       J23119 promoter (fragment): bacterial promoter (Registry of Standard Biological Parts BBa J23119)
    475..542     +  misc_RNA       tracrRNA (fragment): trans-activating CRISPR RNA for the Streptococcus pyogenes CRISPR/Cas9 system
    779..826     +  terminator     T7 terminator: transcription terminator for bacteriophage T7 RNA polymerase
    838..881     -  terminator     rrnB T1 terminator: Escherichia coli rrnB; transcription terminator T1 from the E. coli rrnB gene
   1013..1040    +  terminator     rrnB T2 terminator: transcription terminator T2 from the E. coli rrnB gene
   1169..1960    -  CDS            SmR: aminoglycoside adenylyltransferase (Murphy, 1985); aadA; confers resistance to spectinomycin and streptomycin
   1961..2052    -  promoter       AmpR promoter: bla
   2118..2706    -  rep_origin     ori: high-copy-number ColE1/pMB1/pBR322/pUC origin of replication
>Addgene plasmid #238998 | pNC-Y | addgene full sequence | sequence record 479360 | Addgene NGS Result
TTTTCTACTGAACCGCTCTAGATTTCAGTGCAATTTATCTCTTCAAATGTAGCACCTGAAGTCAGCCCCA
TACGATATAAGTTGTAATTCTCATGTTAGTCATGCCCCGCGCCCACCGGAAGGAGCTGACTGGGTTGCTC
CTAGGATGCAGTGACTCGCACATTTCCCCGAAAAGTGCCACCTGAATTCAGAAGTATTGGTAATCGTTGA
AAACTCAGTCGACCAGCCTGCGGTCCGGTTTACGGCTAGCTCAGTCCTAGGTATTATGCTAGCTCGCTGG
GACGCCCGTGAACAGTTGCTCTGATTGAAACCACGATTCAGCCTGCGGTCCGGCCAAGTACTTAGTACAC
ACTGATTCGCTGGGACGCCCGGTAGTGCTTATCAGACCCAATACTGTTGAACAGCCTGCGGTCCGGGTTC
ACTGCCGTATAGGCAGTCTCAAGCTAGACTCTAGTGGTTTCAGAGCTATGCTGGAAACAGCATAGCAAGT
TGAAATAAGGCTAGTCCGTTATCAACTTGAAAAAGTGGCACCGAGTCGGTGCGTTCACTGCCGTATAGGC
AGTCGCTGGGACGCCCGGACGTCCTATTACACTCGTCGTTGGAAACTGAAGATGCGGCCGCGGAAACACA
GAAAAAAGCCCGCACCTGACAGTGCGGGCTTTTTTTTTCGACCAAAGGTAGCGAACGACGAGTCACTGTT
GAGGATAAATACTTTCTCTACTAGGCGCCTGTTACACAGGTCCTCAGCGGCGCGCCTGCTGCCACCGCTG
AGCAATAACTAGCATAACCCCTTGGGGCCTCTAAACGGGTCTTGAGGGGTTTTTTGCCAGGCATCAAATA
AAACGAAAGGCTCAGTCGGAAGACTGGGCCTTTCGTTTTATCTGTTGTTTGTCGGTGAACGCTCTCCTGA
GTAGGACAAATCCGCCGGGAGCGGATTTGAACGTTGTGAAGCAACGGCCCGGAGGGTGGCGGGCAGGACG
CCCGCCATAAACTGCCAGGCATCAAACTAAGCAGAAGGCCATCCTGACGGATGGCCTTTTTGCGTTTCAG
ATCTACCGGTAAACCAGCAATAGACATAAGCGGCTATTTAACGACCCTGCCCTGAACCGACGACCGGGTC
ATCGTGGCCGGATCTTGCGGCCCCTCGGCTTGAACGAATTGTTAGACATTATTTGCCGACTACCTTGGTG
ATCTCGCCTTTCACGTAGTGGACAAATTCTTCCAACTGATCTGCGCGCGAGGCCAAGCGATCTTCTTCTT
GTCCAAGATAAGCCTGTCTAGCTTCAAGTATGACGGGCTGATACTGGGCCGGCAGGCGCTCCATTGCCCA
GTCGGCAGCGACATCCTTCGGCGCGATTTTGCCGGTTACTGCGCTGTACCAAATGCGGGACAACGTAAGC
ACTACATTTCGCTCATCGCCAGCCCAGTCGGGCGGCGAGTTCCATAGCGTTAAGGTTTCATTTAGCGCCT
CAAATAGATCCTGTTCAGGAACCGGATCAAAGAGTTCCTCCGCCGCTGGACCTACCAAGGCAACGCTATG
TTCTCTTGCTTTTGTCAGCAAGATAGCCAGATCAATGTCGATCGTGGCTGGCTCGAAGATACCTGCAAGA
ATGTCATTGCGCTGCCATTCTCCAAATTGCAGTTCGCGCTTAGCTGGATAACGCCACGGAATGATGTCGT
CGTGCACAACAATGGTGACTTCTACAGCGCGGAGAATCTCGCTCTCTCCAGGGGAAGCCGAAGTTTCCAA
AAGGTCGTTGATCAAAGCTCGCCGCGTTGTTTCATCAAGCCTTACGGTCACCGTAACCAGCAAATCAATA
TCACTGTGTGGCTTCAGGCCGTCATCCACTGCGGAGCCGTACAAATGTACGGCCAGCAACGTCGGTTCGA
GATGGCGCTCGATGACGCCAACTACCTCTGATAGTTGAGTCGATACTTCGGCGATCACCGCTTCCCTCAT
ACTCTTCCTTTTTCAATATTATTGAAGCATTTATCAGGGTTATTGTCTCATGAGCGGATACATATTTGAA
TGTATTTAGAAAAATAAACAAATAGCTAGCTCACTCGGTCGCTACGCTCCGGGCGTGAGACTGCGGCGGG
GCCGCGTTGCTGGCGTTTTTCCATAGGCTCCGCCCCCCTGACGAGCATCACAAAAATCGACGCTCAAGTC
AGAGGTGGCGAAACCCGACAGGACTATAAAGATACCAGGCGTTTCCCCCTGGAAGCTCCCTCGTGCGCTC
TCCTGTTCCGACCCTGCCGCTTACCGGATACCTGTCCGCCTTTCTCCCTTCGGGAAGCGTGGCGCTTTCT
CATAGCTCACGCTGTAGGTATCTCAGTTCGGTGTAGGTCGTTCGCTCCAAGCTGGGCTGTGTGCACGAAC
CCCCCGTTCAGCCCGACCGCTGCGCCTTATCCGGTAACTATCGTCTTGAGTCCAACCCGGTAAGACACGA
CTTATCGCCACTGGCAGCAGCCACTGGTAACAGGATTAGCAGAGCGAGGTATGTAGGCGGTGCTACAGAG
TTCTTGAAGTGGTGGCCTAACTACGGCTACACTAGAAGAACAGTATTTGGTATCTGCGCTCTGCTGAAGC
CAGTTACCTTCGGAAAAAGAGTTGGTAGCTCTTGATCCGGCAAACAAACCACCGCTGGTAGCGGTGGTTT
TTTTGTTTGCAAGCAGCAGATTACGCGCAGAAAAAAAGGATCTCAAGAAGATCCTTTGATCTTTTCTACG
GGGTCTGACGCTCAGTGGAACGAAAACTCACGTTAAGGGATTTTGGTCATGA
